Addgene plasmid #116757: pHAGE-MAP2K1
Purpose: Lentiviral expression of MAP2K1
Depositing lab: Gordon Mills & Kenneth Scott. Depositing organization: Baylor College of Medicine. Publication: Systematic Functional Annotation of Somatic Mutations in Cancer. Ng PK, Li J, Jeong KJ, Shao S, Chen H, Tsang YH, Sengupta S, Wang Z, Bhavana VH, Tran R, Soewito S, Minussi DC, Moreno D, Kong K, Dogruluk T, Lu H, Gao J, Tokheim C, Zhou DC, Johnson AM, Zeng J, Ip CKM, Ju Z, Wester M, Yu S, Li Y, Vellano CP, Schultz N, Karchin R, Ding L, Lu Y, Cheung LWT, Chen K, Shaw KR, Meric-Bernstam F, Scott KL, Yi S, Sahni N, Liang H, Mills GB. Cancer Cell. 2018 Mar 12;33(3):450-462.e10. doi: 10.1016/j.ccell.2018.01.021. PubMed 29533785.
Backbone
  Vector backbone: pHAGE
  Vector type: Lentiviral
Growth in bacteria
  Bacterial resistance: Ampicillin, 100 μg/mL
  Growth temperature: 37°C
  Growth strain: Stbl3
  Copy number: High Copy
Gene/Insert
  Gene/Insert name: MAP2K1
  Species: H. sapiens (human)
  Mutation: WT
  Entrez Gene: MAP2K1 (a.k.a. CFC3, MAPKK1, MEK1, MEL, MKK1, PRKMK1)
  Cloning method: Gateway Cloning
Terms and licenses: Academic/Nonprofit Terms; Industry Terms: Not Available to Industry
How to cite: pHAGE-MAP2K1 was a gift from Gordon Mills & Kenneth Scott (Addgene plasmid # 116757 ; http://n2t.net/addgene:116757 ; RRID:Addgene_116757)
