[The description below was written by a language model from this plasmid's Addgene catalogue record and pLannotate feature annotations shown in this document.]
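Description:
pHAGE-MAP2K1 is an HIV-1-based lentiviral expression plasmid of about 9.7 kb that carries wild-type human MAP2K1 (MEK1), the dual-specificity kinase that sits downstream of RAF in the MAPK/ERK cascade. It is propagated in E. coli through a high-copy ColE1/pUC-type origin and selected with ampicillin via the bla gene. The recombination-deficient Stbl3 strain listed in the record is a common choice for plasmids carrying repeated LTR sequences. The viral portion includes a truncated 5' LTR, the Ψ packaging signal with an adjoining gag fragment, the Rev response element for nuclear export of unspliced genomic RNA, the cPPT/CTS that aids nuclear import, and a ΔU3 self-inactivating 3' LTR. After integration, the provirus therefore lacks LTR promoter activity. Packaging functions are not encoded on the plasmid and must be provided in trans.

Between the LTRs, the constitutive human EF-1α promoter drives the MAP2K1 open reading frame, which was introduced by Gateway recombination and is flanked by attB1 and attB2 sites. Downstream lie short T3 and T7 promoter sequences, an attB4 fragment and a V5 epitope sequence. The record does not say whether the V5 tag is translated in frame with MAP2K1, so tagging should not be assumed. An EMCV IRES then allows translation of puromycin N-acetyltransferase from the same transcript, which links puromycin selection of transduced mammalian cells to transgene expression, and a WPRE enhances transcript stability and expression. The construct was deposited in connection with a study on systematic functional annotation of somatic cancer mutations. In that context, a wild-type clone like this one would naturally serve as a reference for stable MAP2K1 expression.
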