Features (pLannotate 1.2.2; 30 found; start..end, strand, type, name):
    377..634     +  LTR            5' LTR (truncated): truncated 5' long terminal repeat (LTR) from HIV-1
    681..806     +  misc_feature   HIV-1 Ψ: packaging signal of human immunodeficiency virus type 1
    790..1128    +  CDS            HIV-1 gag (fragment): gag protein from human immunodeficiency virus 1; gag
   1303..1536    +  misc_feature   RRE: The Rev response element (RRE) of HIV-1 allows for Rev-dependent mRNA export from the nucleus to the cytoplasm.
   1913..2013    +  CDS            Rev (fragment): human immunodeficiency virus 1 (HIV-1) Rev protein; rev; enhances nuclear export of unspliced and incompletely spliced viral mRNAs
   2058..2175    +  misc_feature   cPPT/CTS: central polypurine tract and central termination sequence of HIV-1
   2223..3401    +  promoter       EF-1α promoter: strong constitutive promoter for human elongation factor EF-1α
   3422..3442    +  protein_bind   attB1: mutant version of attB; core recombination site for the Gateway® BP reaction BP Clonase™
   3448..4626    +  CDS            MAP2K1 (sequence withheld): MP2K1_HUMAN - Also known as MEK1, PRKMK1. Experimental evidence at protein level: Swiss-Prot protein existence level 1. Dual specificity protein kinase which acts as an essential component of the MAP kinase signal transduction pathway. Binding of extracellular ligands such as growth factors, cytokines and hormones to their cell-surface receptors activates RAS and this initiates RAF1 activation. RAF1 then further activates the dual-specificity protein kinases MAP2K1/MEK1 and MAP2K2/MEK2. Both MAP2K1/MEK1 and MAP2K2/MEK2 function specifically in the MAPK/ERK cascade, and catalyze the concomitant
   4631..4655    -  protein_bind   attB2: mutant version of attB; recombination site for the Gateway® BP reaction BP Clonase™
   4663..4681    +  promoter       T3 promoter: promoter for bacteriophage T3 RNA polymerase
   4707..4725    -  promoter       T7 promoter: promoter for bacteriophage T7 RNA polymerase
   4731..4749    -  protein_bind   attB4 (fragment): mutant version of attB; core recombination site for the Gateway® BP reaction BP Clonase™
   4805..4846    +  CDS            V5 tag: epitope tag from simian virus 5
   4972..5434    +  misc_feature   IRES: internal ribosome entry site (IRES) of the encephalomyocarditis virus (EMCV)
   5448..6045    +  CDS            PuroR (fragment): puromycin N-acetyltransferase; pac from Streptomyces; confers resistance to puromycin
   6061..6649    +  misc_feature   WPRE: woodchuck hepatitis virus posttranscriptional regulatory element
   6657..6722    +  CDS            nef (fragment): NEF_HV1Z2 - Experimental evidence at protein level: Swiss-Prot protein existence level 1. Extracellular Nef protein targets CD4(+) T-lymphocytes for apoptosis by interacting with CXCR4 surface receptors. From Human immunodeficiency virus type 1 group M subtype D (isolate Z2/CDC-Z34) (HIV-1).
   6724..6957    +  LTR            3' LTR (ΔU3): self-inactivating 3' long terminal repeat (LTR) from HIV-1
   7162..7266    +  promoter       AmpR promoter: bla
   7267..8127    +  CDS            AmpR: β-lactamase; bla; confers resistance to ampicillin, carbenicillin, and related antibiotics
   8298..8886    +  rep_origin     ori: high-copy-number ColE1/pMB1/pBR322/pUC origin of replication
   9069..9123    +  CDS            lacI (fragment): lac repressor; lacI; The lac repressor binds to the lac operator to inhibit transcription in E. coli. This inhibition can be relieved by adding lactose or isopropyl-β-D-thiogalactopyranoside (IPTG).
   9129..9222    +  rep_origin     SV40 ori (fragment): SV40 origin of replication
   9247..9284    +  CDS            lacI (fragment): lac repressor; lacI; The lac repressor binds to the lac operator to inhibit transcription in E. coli. This inhibition can be relieved by adding lactose or isopropyl-β-D-thiogalactopyranoside (IPTG).
   9297..9318    +  protein_bind   CAP binding site: CAP binding activates transcription in the presence of cAMP. E. coli catabolite activator protein
   9333..9363    +  promoter       lac promoter: promoter for the E. coli lac operon
   9371..9387    +  protein_bind   lac operator: The lac repressor binds to the lac operator to inhibit transcription in E. coli. This inhibition can be relieved by adding lactose or isopropyl-β-D-thiogalactopyranoside (IPTG). lac repressor encoded by lacI
   9421..9504    +  polyA_signal   SV40 poly(A) signal (fragment): SV40 polyadenylation signal
   9671..329     +  CDS            nef (fragment) (across the origin): NEF_HV1BR - Experimental evidence at protein level: Swiss-Prot protein existence level 1. Extracellular Nef protein targets CD4(+) T-lymphocytes for apoptosis by interacting with CXCR4 surface receptors (PubMed:14990729). From Human immunodeficiency virus type 1 group M subtype B (isolate BRU/LAI) (HIV-1).
>Addgene plasmid #116757 | pHAGE-MAP2K1 | addgene full sequence | sequence record 241437 | Addgene NGS Result
TGGAAGGGCTAATTCACTCCCAAAGAAGACAAGATATCCTTGATCTGTGGATCTACCACACACAAGGCTA
CTTCCCTGATTAGCAGAACTACACACCAGGGCCAGGGGTCAGATATCCACTGACCTTTGGATGGTGCTAC
AAGCTAGTACCAGTTGAGCCAGATAAGGTAGAAGAGGCCAATAAAGGAGAGAACACCAGCTTGTTACACC
CTGTGAGCCTGCATGGGATGGATGACCCGGAGAGAGAAGTGTTAGAGTGGAGGTTTGACAGCCGCCTAGC
ATTTCATCACGTGGCCCGAGAGCTGCATCCGGAGTACTTCAAGAACTGCTGATATCGAGCTTGCTACAAG
GGACTTTCCGCTGGGGACTTTCCAGGGAGGCGTGGCCTGGGCGGGACTGGGGAGTGGCGAGCCCTCAGAT
CCTGCATATAAGCAGCTGCTTTTTGCCTGTACTGGGTCTCTCTGGTTAGACCAGATCTGAGCCTGGGAGC
TCTCTGGCTAACTAGGGAACCCACTGCTTAAGCCTCAATAAAGCTTGCCTTGAGTGCTTCAAGTAGTGTG
TGCCCGTCTGTTGTGTGACTCTGGTAACTAGAGATCCCTCAGACCCTTTTAGTCAGTGTGGAAAATCTCT
AGCAGTGGCGCCCGAACAGGGACTTGAAAGCGAAAGGGAAACCAGAGGAGCTCTCTCGACGCAGGACTCG
GCTTGCTGAAGCGCGCACGGCAAGAGGCGAGGGGCGGCGACTGGTGAGTACGCCAAAAATTTTGACTAGC
GGAGGCTAGAAGGAGAGAGATGGGTGCGAGAGCGTCAGTATTAAGCGGGGGAGAATTAGATCGCGATGGG
AAAAAATTCGGTTAAGGCCAGGGGGAAAGAAAAAATATAAATTAAAACATATAGTATGGGCAAGCAGGGA
GCTAGAACGATTCGCAGTTAATCCTGGCCTGTTAGAAACATCAGAAGGCTGTAGACAAATACTGGGACAG
CTACAACCATCCCTTCAGACAGGATCAGAAGAACTTAGATCATTATATAATACAGTAGCAACCCTCTATT
GTGTGCATCAAAGGATAGAGATAAAAGACACCAAGGAAGCTTTAGACAAGATAGAGGAAGAGCAAAACAA
AAGTAAGACCACCGCACAGCAAGCGGCCGGCCGCTGATCTTCAGACCTGGAGGAGGAGATATGAGGGACA
ATTGGAGAAGTGAATTATATAAATATAAAGTAGTAAAAATTGAACCATTAGGAGTAGCACCCACCAAGGC
AAAGAGAAGAGTGGTGCAGAGAGAAAAAAGAGCAGTGGGAATAGGAGCTTTGTTCCTTGGGTTCTTGGGA
GCAGCAGGAAGCACTATGGGCGCAGCGTCAATGACGCTGACGGTACAGGCCAGACAATTATTGTCTGGTA
TAGTGCAGCAGCAGAACAATTTGCTGAGGGCTATTGAGGCGCAACAGCATCTGTTGCAACTCACAGTCTG
GGGCATCAAGCAGCTCCAGGCAAGAATCCTGGCTGTGGAAAGATACCTAAAGGATCAACAGCTCCTGGGG
ATTTGGGGTTGCTCTGGAAAACTCATTTGCACCACTGCTGTGCCTTGGAATGCTAGTTGGAGTAATAAAT
CTCTGGAACAGATTTGGAATCACACGACCTGGATGGAGTGGGACAGAGAAATTAACAATTACACAAGCTT
AATACACTCCTTAATTGAAGAATCGCAAAACCAGCAAGAAAAGAATGAACAAGAATTATTGGAATTAGAT
AAATGGGCAAGTTTGTGGAATTGGTTTAACATAACAAATTGGCTGTGGTATATAAAATTATTCATAATGA
TAGTAGGAGGCTTGGTAGGTTTAAGAATAGTTTTTGCTGTACTTTCTATAGTGAATAGAGTTAGGCAGGG
ATATTCACCATTATCGTTTCAGACCCACCTCCCAACCCCGAGGGGACCCGACAGGCCCGAAGGAATAGAA
GAAGAAGGTGGAGAGAGAGACAGAGACAGATCCATTCGATTAGTGAACGGATCTCGACGGTATCGCCGAA
TTCACAAATGGCAGTATTCATCCACAATTTTAAAAGAAAAGGGGGGATTGGGGGGTACAGTGCAGGGGAA
AGAATAGTAGACATAATAGCAACAGACATACAAACTAAAGAATTACAAAAACAAATTACAAAAATTCAAA
ATTTTCGGGTTTATTACAGGGACAGCAGAGATCCAGTTTGGACTAGTCGTGAGGCTCCGGTGCCCGTCAG
TGGGCAGAGCGCACATCGCCCACAGTCCCCGAGAAGTTGGGGGGAGGGGTCGGCAATTGAACCGGTGCCT
AGAGAAGGTGGCGCGGGGTAAACTGGGAAAGTGATGTCGTGTACTGGCTCCGCCTTTTTCCCGAGGGTGG
GGGAGAACCGTATATAAGTGCAGTAGTCGCCGTGAACGTTCTTTTTCGCAACGGGTTTGCCGCCAGAACA
CAGGTAAGTGCCGTGTGTGGTTCCCGCGGGCCTGGCCTCTTTACGGGTTATGGCCCTTGCGTGCCTTGAA
TTACTTCCACCTGGCTGCAGTACGTGATTCTTGATCCCGAGCTTCGGGTTGGAAGTGGGTGGGAGAGTTC
GAGGCCTTGCGCTTAAGGAGCCCCTTCGCCTCGTGCTTGAGTTGAGGCCTGGCCTGGGCGCTGGGGCCGC
CGCGTGCGAATCTGGTGGCACCTTCGCGCCTGTCTCGCTGCTTTCGATAAGTCTCTAGCCATTTAAAATT
TTTGATGACCTGCTGCGACGCTTTTTTTCTGGCAAGATAGTCTTGTAAATGCGGGCCAAGATCTGCACAC
TGGTATTTCGGTTTTTGGGGCCGCGGGCGGCGACGGGGCCCGTGCGTCCCAGCGCACATGTTCGGCGAGG
CGGGGCCTGCGAGCGCGGCCACCGAGAATCGGACGGGGGTAGTCTCAAGCTGGCCGGCCTGCTCTGGTGC
CTGGCCTCGCGCCGCCGTGTATCGCCCCGCCCTGGGCGGCAAGGCTGGCCCGGTCGGCACCAGTTGCGTG
AGCGGAAAGATGGCCGCTTCCCGGCCCTGCTGCAGGGAGCTCAAAATGGAGGACGCGGCGCTCGGGAGAG
CGGGCGGGTGAGTCACCCACACAAAGGAAAAGGGCCTTTCCGTCCTCAGCCGTCGCTTCATGTGACTCCA
CGGAGTACCGGGCGCCGTCCAGGCACCTCGATTAGTTCTCGAGCTTTTGGAGTACGTCGTCTTTAGGTTG
GGGGGAGGGGTTTTATGCGATGGAGTTTCCCCACACTGAGTGGGTGGAGACTGAAGTTAGGCCAGCTTGG
CACTTGATGTAATTCTCCTTGGAATTTGCCCTTTTTGAGTTTGGATCTTGGTTCATTCTCAAGCCTCAGA
CAGTGGTTCAAAGTTTTTTTCTTCCATTTCAGGTGTCGTGAAGCGGCCCTGCAGATATCAACAAGTTTGT
ACAAAAAAGCAGGCACC
[1179 nt withheld, positions 3448-4626]
TAGAACCCAGCTTTCTTGTACAAAGTGGTGATATCCAATTAACCCTCACTAAAGGATTTAGAGTTGTAAG
AAGATATTGCCCTATAGTGAGTCGTATTACCACCCAACTTTTCTATACAAAGTGGTTGATATCCAGCACA
GTGGCGGCCGCTCGAGTCTAGAGGGCCCGCGGTTCGAAGGTAAGCCTATCCCTAACCCTCTCCTCGGTCT
CGATTCTACGCGTACCGGTTAGTAATGAGATCCCTCCCCCCCCCCTAACGTTACTGGCCGAAGCCGCTTG
GAATAAGGCCGGTGTGCGTTTGTCTATATGTTATTTTCCACCATATTGCCGTCTTTTGGCAATGTGAGGG
CCCGGAAACCTGGCCCTGTCTTCTTGACGAGCATTCCTAGGGGTCTTTCCCCTCTCGCCAAAGGAATGCA
AGGTCTGTTGAATGTCGTGAAGGAAGCAGTTCCTCTGGAAGCTTCTTGAAGACAAACAACGTCTGTAGCG
ACCCTTTGCAGGCAGCGGAACCCCCCACCTGGCGACAGGTGCCTCTGCGGCCAAAAGCCACGTGTATAAG
ATACACCTGCAAAGGCGGCACAACCCCAGTGCCACGTTGTGAGTTGGATAGTTGTGGAAAGAGTCAAATG
GCTCTCCTCAAGCGTATTCAACAAGGGGCTGAAGGATGCCCAGAAGGTACCCCATTGTATGGGATCTGAT
CTGGGGCCTCGGTGCACATGCTTTACATGTGTTTAGTCGAGGTTAAAAAAACGTCTAGGCCCCCCGAACC
ACGGGGACGTGGTTTTCCTTTGAAAAACACGATGATAATATGGCCACACATATGACCGAGTACAAGCCCA
CGGTGCGCCTCGCCACCCGCGACGACGTCCCCAGGGCCGTACGCACCCTCGCCGCCGCGTTCGCCGACTA
CCCCGCCACGCGCCACACCGTCGATCCGGACCGCCACATCGAGCGGGTCACCGAGCTGCAAGAACTCTTC
CTCACGCGCGTCGGGCTCGACATCGGCAAGGTGTGGGTCGCGGACGACGGCGCCGCGGTGGCGGTCTGGA
CCACGCCGGAGAGCGTCGAAGCGGGGGCGGTGTTCGCCGAGATCGGCCCGCGCATGGCCGAGTTGAGCGG
TTCCCGGCTGGCCGCGCAGCAACAGATGGAAGGCCTCCTGGCGCCGCACCGGCCCAAGGAGCCCGCGTGG
TTCCTGGCCACCGTCGGCGTCTCGCCCGACCACCAGGGCAAGGGTCTGGGCAGCGCCGTCGTGCTCCCCG
GAGTGGAGGCGGCCGAGCGCGCCGGGGTGCCCGCCTTCCTGGAGACCTCCGCGCCCCGCAACCTCCCCTT
CTACGAGCGGCTCGGCTTCACCGTCACCGCCGACGTCGAGGTGCCCGAAGGACCGCGCACCTGGTGCATG
ACCCGCAAGCCCGGTGCCTAAATCGATAGATCCTAATCAACCTCTGGATTACAAAATTTGTGAAAGATTG
ACTGGTATTCTTAACTATGTTGCTCCTTTTACGCTATGTGGATACGCTGCTTTAATGCCTTTGTATCATG
CTATTGCTTCCCGTATGGCTTTCATTTTCTCCTCCTTGTATAAATCCTGGTTGCTGTCTCTTTATGAGGA
GTTGTGGCCCGTTGTCAGGCAACGTGGCGTGGTGTGCACTGTGTTTGCTGACGCAACCCCCACTGGTTGG
GGCATTGCCACCACCTGTCAGCTCCTTTCCGGGACTTTCGCTTTCCCCCTCCCTATTGCCACGGCGGAAC
TCATCGCCGCCTGCCTTGCCCGCTGCTGGACAGGGGCTCGGCTGTTGGGCACTGACAATTCCGTGGTGTT
GTCGGGGAAATCATCGTCCTTTCCTTGGCTGCTCGCCTGTGTTGCCACCTGGATTCTGCGCGGGACGTCC
TTCTGCTACGTCCCTTCGGCCCTCAATCCAGCGGACCTTCCTTCCCGCGGCCTGCTGCCGGCTCTGCGGC
CTCTTCCGCGTCTTCGCCTTCGCCCTCAGACGAGTCGGATCTCCCTTTGGGCCGCCTCCCCGCCTGAGAT
CCTTTAAGACCAATGACTTACAAGGCAGCTGTAGATCTTAGCCACTTTTTAAAAGAAAAGGGGGGACTGG
AAGGGCTAATTCACTCCCAACGAAGACAAGATCTGCTTTTTGCTTGTACTGGGTCTCTCTGGTTAGACCA
GATCTGAGCCTGGGAGCTCTCTGGCTAACTAGGGAACCCACTGCTTAAGCCTCAATAAAGCTTGCCTTGA
GTGCTTCAAGTAGTGTGTGCCCGTCTGTTGTGTGACTCTGGTAACTAGAGATCCCTCAGACCCTTTTAGT
CAGTGTGGAAAATCTCTAGCAGTAGTAGTTCATGTCATCTTATTATTCAGTATTTATAACTTGCAAAGAA
ATGAATATCAGAGAGTGAGAGGCCCGGGTTAATTAAGGAAAGGGCTAGATCATTCTTGAAGACGAAAGGG
CCTCGTGATACGCCTATTTTTATAGGTTAATGTCATGATAATAATGGTTTCTTAGACGTCAGGTGGCACT
TTTCGGGGAAATGTGCGCGGAACCCCTATTTGTTTATTTTTCTAAATACATTCAAATATGTATCCGCTCA
TGAGACAATAACCCTGATAAATGCTTCAATAATATTGAAAAAGGAAGAGTATGAGTATTCAACATTTCCG
TGTCGCCCTTATTCCCTTTTTTGCGGCATTTTGCCTTCCTGTTTTTGCTCACCCAGAAACGCTGGTGAAA
GTAAAAGATGCTGAAGATCAGTTGGGTGCACGAGTGGGTTACATCGAACTGGATCTCAACAGCGGTAAGA
TCCTTGAGAGTTTTCGCCCCGAAGAACGTTTTCCAATGATGAGCACTTTTAAAGTTCTGCTATGTGGCGC
GGTATTATCCCGTGTTGACGCCGGGCAAGAGCAACTCGGTCGCCGCATACACTATTCTCAGAATGACTTG
GTTGAGTACTCACCAGTCACAGAAAAGCATCTTACGGATGGCATGACAGTAAGAGAATTATGCAGTGCTG
CCATAACCATGAGTGATAACACTGCGGCCAACTTACTTCTGACAACGATCGGAGGACCGAAGGAGCTAAC
CGCTTTTTTGCACAACATGGGGGATCATGTAACTCGCCTTGATCGTTGGGAACCGGAGCTGAATGAAGCC
ATACCAAACGACGAGCGTGACACCACGATGCCTGTAGCAATGGCAACAACGTTGCGCAAACTATTAACTG
GCGAACTACTTACTCTAGCTTCCCGGCAACAATTAATAGACTGGATGGAGGCGGATAAAGTTGCAGGACC
ACTTCTGCGCTCGGCCCTTCCGGCTGGCTGGTTTATTGCTGATAAATCTGGAGCCGGTGAGCGTGGGTCT
CGCGGTATCATTGCAGCACTGGGGCCAGATGGTAAGCCCTCCCGTATCGTAGTTATCTACACGACGGGGA
GTCAGGCAACTATGGATGAACGAAATAGACAGATCGCTGAGATAGGTGCCTCACTGATTAAGCATTGGTA
ACTGTCAGACCAAGTTTACTCATATATACTTTAGATTGATTTAAAACTTCATTTTTAATTTAAAAGGATC
TAGGTGAAGATCCTTTTTGATAATCTCATGACCAAAATCCCTTAACGTGAGTTTTCGTTCCACTGAGCGT
CAGACCCCGTAGAAAAGATCAAAGGATCTTCTTGAGATCCTTTTTTTCTGCGCGTAATCTGCTGCTTGCA
AACAAAAAAACCACCGCTACCAGCGGTGGTTTGTTTGCCGGATCAAGAGCTACCAACTCTTTTTCCGAAG
GTAACTGGCTTCAGCAGAGCGCAGATACCAAATACTGTTCTTCTAGTGTAGCCGTAGTTAGGCCACCACT
TCAAGAACTCTGTAGCACCGCCTACATACCTCGCTCTGCTAATCCTGTTACCAGTGGCTGCTGCCAGTGG
CGATAAGTCGTGTCTTACCGGGTTGGACTCAAGACGATAGTTACCGGATAAGGCGCAGCGGTCGGGCTGA
ACGGGGGGTTCGTGCACACAGCCCAGCTTGGAGCGAACGACCTACACCGAACTGAGATACCTACAGCGTG
AGCTATGAGAAAGCGCCACGCTTCCCGAAGGGAGAAAGGCGGACAGGTATCCGGTAAGCGGCAGGGTCGG
AACAGGAGAGCGCACGAGGGAGCTTCCAGGGGGAAACGCCTGGTATCTTTATAGTCCTGTCGGGTTTCGC
CACCTCTGACTTGAGCGTCGATTTTTGTGATGCTCGTCAGGGGGGCGGAGCCTATGGAAAAACGCCAGCA
ACGCGGCCTTTTTACGGTTCCTGGCCTTTTGCTGGCCTTTTGCTCACATGTTCTTTCCTGCGTTATCCCC
TGATTCTGTGGATAACCGTATTACCGCCTTTGAGTGAGCTGATACCGCTCGCCGCAGCCGAACGACCGAG
CGCAGCGAGTCAGTGAGCGAGGAAGCGGAAGAGCGCCCAATACGCAAACCGCCTCTCCCCGCGCGTTGGC
CGATTCATTAATGCAGCAAGCTCATGGCTGACTAATTTTTTTTATTTATGCAGAGGCCGAGGCCGCCTCG
GCCTCTGAGCTATTCCAGAAGTAGTGAGGAGGCTTTTTTGGAGGCCTAGGCTTTTGCAAAAAGCTCCCCG
TGGCACGACAGGTTTCCCGACTGGAAAGCGGGCAGTGAGCGCAACGCAATTAATGTGAGTTAGCTCACTC
ATTAGGCACCCCAGGCTTTACACTTTATGCTTCCGGCTCGTATGTTGTGTGGAATTGTGAGCGGATAACA
ATTTCACACAGGAAACAGCTATGACATGATTACGAATTTCACAAATAAAGCATTTTTTTCACTGCATTCT
AGTTGTGGTTTGTCCAAACTCATCAATGTATCTTATCATGTCTGGATCAACTGGATAACTCAAGCTAACC
AAAATCATCCCAAACTTCCCACCCCATACCCTATTACCACTGCCAATTACCTGTGGTTTCATTTACTCTA
AACCTGTGATTCCTCTGAATTATTTTCATTTTAAAGAAATTGTATTTGTTAAATATGTACTACAAACTTA
GTAGT
