>Addgene plasmid #116757 | pHAGE-MAP2K1 | depositor partial sequence | sequence record 219632 | insert
[1179 nt withheld, positions 1-1179]
TAA
